>Addgene plasmid #14333 | pAG413GAL-EYFP-ccdB | depositor full sequence | sequence record 7996 | Author sequence
GACGAAAGGGCCTCGTGATACGCCTATTTTTATAGGTTAATGTCATGATAATAATGGTTTCTTAGGACGG
ATCGCTTGCCTGTAACTTACACGCGCCTCGTATCTTTTAATGATGGAATAATTTGGGAATTTACTCTGTG
TTTATTTATTTTTATGTTTTGTATTTGGATTTTAGAAAGTAAATAAAGAAGGTAGAAGAGTTACGGAATG
AAGAAAAAAAAATAAACAAAGGTTTAAAAAATTTCAACAAAAAGCGTACTTTACATATATATTTATTAGA
CAAGAAAAGCAGATTAAATAGATATACATTCGATTAACGATAAGTAAAATGTAAAATCACAGGATTTTCG
TGTGTGGTCTTCTACACAGACAAGATGAAACAATTCGGCATTAATACCTGAGAGCAGGAAGAGCAAGATA
AAAGGTAGTATTTGTTGGCGATCCCCCTAGAGTCTTTTACATCTTCGGAAAACAAAAACTATTTTTTCTT
TAATTTCTTTTTTTACTTTCTATTTTTAATTTATATATTTATATTAAAAAATTTAAATTATAATTATTTT
TATAGCACGTGATGAAAAGGACCCAGGTGGCACTTTTCGGGGAAATGTGCGCGGAACCCCTATTTGTTTA
TTTTTCTAAATACATTCAAATATGTATCCGCTCATGAGACAATAACCCTGATAAATGCTTCAATAATATT
GAAAAAGGAAGAGTATGAGTATTCAACATTTCCGTGTCGCCCTTATTCCCTTTTTTGCGGCATTTTGCCT
TCCTGTTTTTGCTCACCCAGAAACGCTGGTGAAAGTAAAAGATGCTGAAGATCAGTTGGGTGCACGAGTG
GGTTACATCGAACTGGATCTCAACAGCGGTAAGATCCTTGAGAGTTTTCGCCCCGAAGAACGTTTTCCAA
TGATGAGCACTTTTAAAGTTCTGCTATGTGGCGCGGTATTATCCCGTATTGACGCCGGGCAAGAGCAACT
CGGTCGCCGCATACACTATTCTCAGAATGACTTGGTTGAGTACTCACCAGTCACAGAAAAGCATCTTACG
GATGGCATGACAGTAAGAGAATTATGCAGTGCTGCCATAACCATGAGTGATAACACTGCGGCCAACTTAC
TTCTGACAACGATCGGAGGACCGAAGGAGCTAACCGCTTTTTTGCACAACATGGGGGATCATGTAACTCG
CCTTGATCGTTGGGAACCGGAGCTGAATGAAGCCATACCAAACGACGAGCGTGACACCACGATGCCTGTA
GCAATGGCAACAACGTTGCGCAAACTATTAACTGGCGAACTACTTACTCTAGCTTCCCGGCAACAATTAA
TAGACTGGATGGAGGCGGATAAAGTTGCAGGACCACTTCTGCGCTCGGCCCTTCCGGCTGGCTGGTTTAT
TGCTGATAAATCTGGAGCCGGTGAGCGTGGGTCTCGCGGTATCATTGCAGCACTGGGGCCAGATGGTAAG
CCCTCCCGTATCGTAGTTATCTACACGACGGGGAGTCAGGCAACTATGGATGAACGAAATAGACAGATCG
CTGAGATAGGTGCCTCACTGATTAAGCATTGGTAACTGTCAGACCAAGTTTACTCATATATACTTTAGAT
TGATTTAAAACTTCATTTTTAATTTAAAAGGATCTAGGTGAAGATCCTTTTTGATAATCTCATGACCAAA
ATCCCTTAACGTGAGTTTTCGTTCCACTGAGCGTCAGACCCCGTAGAAAAGATCAAAGGATCTTCTTGAG
ATCCTTTTTTTCTGCGCGTAATCTGCTGCTTGCAAACAAAAAAACCACCGCTACCAGCGGTGGTTTGTTT
GCCGGATCAAGAGCTACCAACTCTTTTTCCGAAGGTAACTGGCTTCAGCAGAGCGCAGATACCAAATACT
GTCCTTCTAGTGTAGCCGTAGTTAGGCCACCACTTCAAGAACTCTGTAGCACCGCCTACATACCTCGCTC
TGCTAATCCTGTTACCAGTGGCTGCTGCCAGTGGCGATAAGTCGTGTCTTACCGGGTTGGACTCAAGACG
ATAGTTACCGGATAAGGCGCAGCGGTCGGGCTGAACGGGGGGTTCGTGCACACAGCCCAGCTTGGAGCGA
ACGACCTACACCGAACTGAGATACCTACAGCGTGAGCTATGAGAAAGCGCCACGCTTCCCGAAGGGAGAA
AGGCGGACAGGTATCCGGTAAGCGGCAGGGTCGGAACAGGAGAGCGCACGAGGGAGCTTCCAGGGGGAAA
CGCCTGGTATCTTTATAGTCCTGTCGGGTTTCGCCACCTCTGACTTGAGCGTCGATTTTTGTGATGCTCG
TCAGGGGGGCGGAGCCTATGGAAAAACGCCAGCAACGCGGCCTTTTTACGGTTCCTGGCCTTTTGCTGGC
CTTTTGCTCACATGTTCTTTCCTGCGTTATCCCCTGATTCTGTGGATAACCGTATTACCGCCTTTGAGTG
AGCTGATACCGCTCGCCGCAGCCGAACGACCGAGCGCAGCGAGTCAGTGAGCGAGGAAGCGGAAGAGCGC
CCAATACGCAAACCGCCTCTCCCCGCGCGTTGGCCGATTCATTAATGCAGCTGGCACGACAGGTTTCCCG
ACTGGAAAGCGGGCAGTGAGCGCAACGCAATTAATGTGAGTTACCTCACTCATTAGGCACCCCAGGCTTT
ACACTTTATGCTTCCGGCTCCTATGTTGTGTGGAATTGTGAGCGGATAACAATTTCACACAGGAAACAGC
TATGACCATGATTACGCCAAGCGCGCAATTAACCCTCACTAAAGGGAACAAAAGCTGGAGCTCTAGTACG
GATTAGAAGCCGCCGAGCGGGCGACAGCCCTCCGACGGAAGACTCTCCTCCGTGCGTCCTCGTCTTCACC
GGTCGCGTTCCTGAAACGCAGATGTGCCTCGCGCCGCACTGCTCCGAACAATAAAGATTCTACAATACTA
GCTTTTATGGTTATGAAGAGGAAAAATTGGCAGTAACCTGGCCCCACAAACCTTCAAATTAACGAATCAA
ATTAACAACCATAGGATGATAATGCGATTAGTTTTTTAGCCTTATTTCTGGGGTAATTAATCAGCGAAGC
GATGATTTTTGATCTATTAACAGATATATAAATGGAAAAGCTGCATAACCACTTTAACTAATACTTTCAA
CATTTTCAGTTTGTATTACTTCTTATTCAAATGTCATAAAAGTATCAACAAAAAATTGTTAATATACCTC
TATACTTTAACGTCAAGGAGAAAAAACCCCGGATTCTAGAACTAGTGGATCCCCCGGGACAAAATGGTGA
GCAAGGGCGAGGAGCTGTTCACCGGGGTGGTGCCCATCCTGGTCGAGCTGGACGGCGACGTAAACGGCCA
CAAGTTCAGCGTGTCCGGCGAGGGCGAGGGCGATGCCACCTACGGCAAGCTGACCCTGAAGTTCATCTGC
ACCACCGGCAAGCTGCCCGTGCCCTGGCCCACCCTCGTGACCACCTTCGGCTACGGCCTGCAGTGCTTCG
CCCGCTACCCCGACCACATGAAGCAGCACGACTTCTTCAAGTCCGCCATGCCCGAAGGCTACGTCCAGGA
GCGCACCATCTTCTTCAAGGACGACGGCAACTACAAGACCCGCGCCGAGGTGAAGTTCGAGGGCGACACC
CTGGTGAACCGCATCGAGCTGAAGGGCATCGACTTCAAGGAGGACGGCAACATCCTGGGGCACAAGCTGG
AGTACAACTACAACAGCCACAACGTCTATATCATGGCCGACAAGCAGAAGAACGGCATCAAGGTGAACTT
CAAGATCCGCCACAACATCGAGGACGGCAGCGTGCAGCTCGCCGACCACTACCAGCAGAACACCCCCATC
GGCGACGGCCCCGTGCTGCTGCCCGACAACCACTACCTGAGCTACCAGTCCGCCCTGAGCAAAGACCCCA
ACGAGAAGCGCGATCACATGGTCCTGCTGGAGTTCGTGACCGCCGCCGGGATCACTCTCGGCATGGACGA
GCTGTACAAGGGTGGACCAGGTGGTGGACATCAAACAAGTTTGTACAAAAAAGCTGAACGAGAAACGTAA
AATGATATAAATATCAATATATTAAATTAGATTTTGCATAAAAAACAGACTACATAATACTGTAAAACAC
AACATATCCAGTCACTATGGCGGCCGCATTAGGCACCCCAGGCTTTACACTTTATGCTTCCGGCTCGTAT
AATGTGTGGATTTTGAGTTAGGATCCGTCGAGATTTTCAGGAGCTAAGGAAGCTAAAATGGAGAAAAAAA
TCACTGGATATACCACCGTTGATATATCCCAATGGCATCGTAAAGAACATTTTGAGGCATTTCAGTCAGT
TGCTCAATGTACCTATAACCAGACCGTTCAGCTGGATATTACGGCCTTTTTAAAGACCGTAAAGAAAAAT
AAGCACAAGTTTTATCCGGCCTTTATTCACATTCTTGCCCGCCTGATGAATGCTCATCCGGAATTCCGTA
TGGCAATGAAAGACGGTGAGCTGGTGATATGGGATAGTGTTCACCCTTGTTACACCGTTTTCCATGAGCA
AACTGAAACGTTTTCATCGCTCTGGAGTGAATACCACGACGATTTCCGGCAGTTTCTACACATATATTCG
CAAGATGTGGCGTGTTACGGTGAAAACCTGGCCTATTTCCCTAAAGGGTTTATTGAGAATATGTTTTTCG
TCTCAGCCAATCCCTGGGTGAGTTTCACCAGTTTTGATTTAAACGTGGCCAATATGGACAACTTCTTCGC
CCCCGTTTTCACCATGGGCAAATATTATACGCAAGGCGACAAGGTGCTGATGCCGCTGGCGATTCAGGTT
CATCATGCCGTCTGTGATGGCTTCCATGTCGGCAGAATGCTTAATGAATTACAACAGTACTGCGATGAGT
GGCAGGGCGGGGCGTAAACGCCGCGTGGATCCGGCTTACTAAAAGCCAGATAACAGTATGCGTATTTGCG
CGCTGATTTTTGCGGTATAAGAATATATACTGATATGTATACCCGAAGTATGTCAAAAAGAGGTATGCTA
TGAAGCAGCGTATTACAGTGACAGTTGACAGCGACAGCTATCAGTTGCTCAAGGCATATATGATGTCAAT
ATCTCCGGTCTGGTAAGCACAACCATGCAGAATGAAGCCCGTCGTCTGCGTGCCGAACGCTGGAAAGCGG
AAAATCAGGAAGGGATGGCTGAGGTCGCCCGGTTTATTGAAATGAACGGCTCTTTTGCTGACGAGAACAG
GGGCTGGTGAAATGCAGTTTAAGGTTTACACCTATAAAAGAGAGAGCCGTTATCGTCTGTTTGTGGATGT
ACAGAGTGATATTATTGACACGCCCGGGCGACGGATGGTGATCCCCCTGGCCAGTGCACGTCTGCTGTCA
GATAAAGTCTCCCGTGAACTTTACCCGGTGGTGCATATCGGGGATGAAAGCTGGCGCATGATGACCACCG
ATATGGCCAGTGTGCCGGTCTCCGTTATCGGGGAAGAAGTGGCTGATCTCAGCCACCGCGAAAATGACAT
CAAAAACGCCATTAACCTGATGTTCTGGGGAATATAAATGTCAGGCTCCCTTATACACAGCCAGTCTGCA
GGTCGACCATAGTGACTGGATATGTTGTGTTTTACAGTATTATGTAGTCTGTTTTTTATGCAAAATCTAA
TTTAATATATTGATATTTATATCATTTTACGTTTCTCGTTCAGCTTTCTTGTACAAAGTGGTTCGATGTC
ATGTAATTAGTTATGTCACGCTTACATTCACGCCCTCCCCCCACATCCGCTCTAACCGAAAAGGAAGGAG
TTAGACAACCTGAAGTCTAGGTCCCTATTTATTTTTTTATAGTTATGTTAGTATTAAGAACGTTATTTAT
ATTTCAAATTTTTCTTTTTTTTCTGTACAGACGCGTGTACGCATGTAACATTATACTGAAAACCTTGCTT
GAGAAGGTTTTGGGACGCTCGAAGGCTTTAATTTGCGGCCGGTACCCAATTCGCCCTATAGTGAGTCGTA
TTACGCGCGCTCACTGGCCGTCGTTTTACAACGTCGTGACTGGGAAAACCCTGGCGTTACCCAACTTAAT
CGCCTTGCAGCACATCCCCCTTTCGCCAGCTGGCGTAATAGCGAAGAGGCCCGCACCGATCGCCCTTCCC
AACAGTTGCGCAGCCTGAATGGCGAATGGCGCG
[124 nt withheld, positions 6194-6317]
C
[91 nt withheld, positions 6319-6409]
A
[49 nt withheld, positions 6411-6459]
CCTTTGACGTTGGAGTCCACGTTCTTT
[37 nt withheld, positions 6487-6523]
ACCCTATCTCGGTCTATTCTTTTGATTTATAAGGGATTTTGCCGATTTCGGCCTATTGGTTAAAAAATGA
GCTGATTTAACAAAAATTTAACGCGAATTTTAACAAAATATTAACGTTTACAATTTCCTGATGCGGTATT
TTCTCCTTACGCATCTGTGCGGTATTTCACACCGCATAGATCCGTCGAGTTCAAGAGAAAAAAAAAGAAA
AAGCAAAAAGAAAAAAGGAAAGCGCGCCTCGTTCAGAATGACACGTATAGAATGATGCATTACCTTGTCA
TCTTCAGTATCATACTGTTCGTATACATACTTACTGACATTCATAGGTATACATATATACACATGTATAT
ATATCGTATGCTGCAGCTTTAAATAATCGGTGTCACTACATAAGAACACCTTTGGTGGAGGGAACATCGT
TGGTACCATTGGGCGAGGTGGCTTCTCTTATGGCAACCGCAAGAGCCTTGAACGCACTCTCACTACGGTG
ATGATCATTCTTGCCTCGCAGACAATCAACGTGGAGGGTAATTCTGCTAGCCTCTGCAAAGCTTTCAAGA
AAATGCGGGATCATCTCGCAAGAGAGATCTCCTACTTTCTCCCTTTGCAAACCAAGTTCGACAACTGCGT
ACGGCCTGTTCGAAAGATCTACCACCGCTCTGGAAAGTGCCTCATCCAAAGGCGCAAATCCTGATCCAAA
CCTTTTTACTCCACGCGCCAGTAGGGCCTCTTTAAAAGCTTGACCGAGAGCAATCCCGCAGTCTTCAGTG
GTGTGATGGTCGTCTATGTGTAAGTCACCAATGCACTCAACGATTAGCGACCAGCCGGAATGCTTGGCCA
GAGCATGTATCATATGGTCCAGAAACCCTATACCTGTGTGGACGTTAATCACTTGCGATTGTGTGGCCTG
TTCTGCTACTGCTTCTGCCTCTTTTTCTGGGAAGATCGAGTGCTCTATCGCTAGGGGACCACCCTTTAAA
GAGATCGCAATCTGAATCTTGGTTTCATTTGTAATACGCTTTACTAGGGCTTTCTGCTCTGTCATCTTTG
CCTTCGTTTATCTTGCCTGCTCATTTTTTAGTATATTCTTCGAAGAAATCACATTACTTTATATAATGTA
TAATTCATTATGTGATAATGCCAATCGCTAAGAAAAAAAAAGAGTCATCCGCTAGGGGAAAAAAAAAAAT
GAAAATCATTACCGAGGCATAAAAAAATATAGAGTGTACTAGAGGAGGCCAAGAGTAATAGAAAAAGAAA
ATTGCGGGAAAGGACTGTGTTATGACTTCCCTGACTAATGCCGTGTTCAAACGATACCTGGCAGTGACTC
CTAGCGCTCACCAAGCTCTTAAAACGGGAATTTATGGTGCACTCTCAGTACAATCTGCTCTGATGCCGCA
TAGTTAAGCCAGCCCCGACACCCGCCAACACGCGCTGACGCGCCCTGACGGGCTTGTCTGCTCCCGGCAT
CCGCTTACAGACAAGCTGTGACCGTCTCCGGGAGCTGCATGTGTCAGAGGTTTTCACCGTCATCACCGAA
ACGCGCGA
Features (pLannotate 1.2.2; 29 found; start..end, strand, type, name):
     70..573     -  misc_feature   CEN/ARS: S. cerevisiae CEN6 centromere fused to an autonomously replicating sequence
    610..714     +  promoter       AmpR promoter: bla
    715..1575    +  CDS            AmpR: β-lactamase; bla; confers resistance to ampicillin, carbenicillin, and related antibiotics
   1746..2334    +  rep_origin     ori: high-copy-number ColE1/pMB1/pBR322/pUC origin of replication
   2517..2609    +  CDS            lacI (fragment): lac repressor; lacI; The lac repressor binds to the lac operator to inhibit transcription in E. coli. This inhibition can be relieved by adding lactose or isopropyl-β-D-thiogalactopyranoside (IPTG).
   2622..2643    +  protein_bind   CAP binding site: CAP binding activates transcription in the presence of cAMP. E. coli catabolite activator protein
   2658..2688    +  promoter       lac promoter: promoter for the E. coli lac operon
   2696..2712    +  protein_bind   lac operator: The lac repressor binds to the lac operator to inhibit transcription in E. coli. This inhibition can be relieved by adding lactose or isopropyl-β-D-thiogalactopyranoside (IPTG). lac repressor encoded by lacI
   2757..2775    +  promoter       T3 promoter: promoter for bacteriophage T3 RNA polymerase
   2799..3240    +  promoter       GAL1 promoter: S. cerevisiae GAL1; inducible promoter, regulated by Gal4
   3255..3278    +  misc_feature   MCS (fragment): pBluescript multiple cloning site
   3284..4000    +  CDS            EYFP: EYFP is a basic (constitutively fluorescent) green/yellow fluorescent protein published in 1996, derived from Aequorea victoria. It is reported to be a very rapidly-maturing weak dimer with high acid sensitivity.
   4025..4149    +  protein_bind   attR1: mutant version of attR; recombination site for the Gateway® LR reaction LR Clonase™
   4174..4204    +  promoter       lac UV5 promoter: E. coli lac promoter with an "up" mutation
   4228..4257    +  promoter       cat promoter (fragment): promoter of the E. coli cat gene encoding chloramphenicol acetyltransferase
   4258..4917    +  CDS            CmR: chloramphenicol acetyltransferase; cat; confers resistance to chloramphenicol
   5099..5257    +  CDS            ccdA (fragment): CCDA_ECO57 - Also known as H, letA. Experimental evidence at protein level: Swiss-Prot protein existence level 1. Antitoxin component of a type II toxin-antitoxin (TA) system which inhibits the post-segregational killing (PSK) of plasmid-free cells, also referred to as a plasmid addiction system. Binds to and blocks the activity of CcdB; will also remove bound CcdB protein from the CcdB-GyrA complex by forming a CcdA-CcdB complex, a process termed rejuvenation. Functions as a transcriptional corepressor for the ccdAB operon, repression also requires CcdB (By similarity). From Escherichia coli
   5262..5564    +  CDS            ccdB: CCDB_ECOLI - Also known as G, letB, letD. Experimental evidence at protein level: Swiss-Prot protein existence level 1. Toxic component of a type II toxin-antitoxin (TA) system, functioning in plasmid maintainence. Responsible for the post- segregational killing (PSK) of plasmid-free cells, also referred to as a plasmid addiction system. Half-life of over 2 hours. Cell killing by CcdB is accompanied by filamentation, defects in chromosome and plasmid segregation, defects in cell division, formation of anucleate cells, decreased DNA synthesis and plasmid loss. Interferes with the activity of DN
   5608..5732    -  protein_bind   attR2: mutant version of attR; recombination site for the Gateway® LR reaction LR Clonase™
   5739..5986    +  terminator     CYC1 terminator: S. cerevisiae CYC1; transcription terminator for CYC1
   6005..6023    -  promoter       T7 promoter: promoter for bacteriophage T7 RNA polymerase
   6031..6186    +  CDS            lacZα (fragment): LacZα fragment of β-galactosidase; lacZ fragment
   6194..6649    +  rep_origin     f1 ori (sequence partly withheld): f1 bacteriophage origin of replication; arrow indicates direction of (+) strand synthesis
   6650..6701    -  misc_feature   bom (fragment): basis of mobility region from pBR322
   6909..7568    -  CDS            HIS3: imidazoleglycerol-phosphate dehydratase, required for histidine biosynthesis; S. cerevisiae HIS3; yeast auxotrophic marker
   7569..7755    -  promoter       HIS3 promoter: S. cerevisiae HIS3
   7805..7885    +  CDS            MRM1 (fragment): MRM1_YEAST - Also known as PET56 From Saccharomyces cerevisiae (strain ATCC 204508 / S288c) (Baker's yeast).
   7886..7935    -  misc_feature   bom (fragment): basis of mobility region from pBR322
   8037..1       -  CDS            rop (fragment) (across the origin): Rop protein, which maintains plasmids at low copy number; rop
