[The description below was written by a language model from this plasmid's Addgene catalogue record and pLannotate feature annotations shown in this document.]
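Description:
pAG413GAL-EYFP-ccdB is an empty Gateway destination vector for protein expression in Saccharomyces cerevisiae, built on the pRS413 shuttle backbone. In yeast it is maintained as a low-copy centromeric plasmid through a CEN6/ARS element and selected by complementation of histidine auxotrophy with the HIS3 marker and its native promoter. In E. coli it replicates from a ColE1/pUC-type origin and carries ampicillin resistance (β-lactamase). An f1 origin and remnants of the pBluescript-derived lacZα/MCS region, with flanking T3 and T7 promoters, are also present.

The expression unit consists of the galactose-inducible, Gal4-regulated GAL1 promoter, followed by the EYFP coding sequence, a Gateway cassette and the CYC1 transcription terminator. The cassette is bounded by attR1 and attR2 sites and contains a chloramphenicol resistance gene and the ccdB toxin gene. Because CcdB poisons DNA gyrase in ordinary E. coli, the unrecombined vector has to be propagated in a ccdB-tolerant strain, with chloramphenicol selecting for retention of the cassette. In an LR recombination with an attL-flanked entry clone, the cassette is replaced by the gene of interest. The loss of ccdB then provides counter-selection against unreacted vector in standard strains. Since EYFP lies upstream of attR1, the incoming open reading frame is expressed as an N-terminal EYFP fusion, suited to inducible expression and fluorescence-based localisation or aggregation studies in yeast. The vector belongs to a suite of Gateway plasmids designed for high-throughput yeast genetics.

The depositor notes that this plasmid lacks part of the GAL promoter, with unknown consequences for expression. The full sequence is also described as a reference that may not match the physical plasmid exactly.
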