Addgene plasmid #14333: pAG413GAL-EYFP-ccdB
Purpose: (Empty Backbone)
Depositing lab: Susan Lindquist. Depositing organization: Whitehead Institute for Biomedical Research. Publication: A suite of Gateway cloning vectors for high-throughput genetic analysis in Saccharomyces cerevisiae. Alberti S, Gitler AD, Lindquist S. Yeast. 2007 Oct . 24(10):913-9. 10.1002/yea.1502 PubMed 17583893.
Backbone
  Vector backbone: pRS413
  Vector type: Yeast Expression ; Gateway Destination
  Selectable markers: HIS3
Growth in bacteria
  Bacterial resistance: Chloramphenicol and Ampicillin, 25 & 100 μg/mL
  Growth temperature: 37°C
  Growth strain: ccdB Survival
  Growth instructions: DB3.1, ccdB Survival
  Copy number: Unknown
Gene/Insert
  Gene/Insert name: None
  Tag / fusion protein: EYFP (N terminal on backbone)
  Cloning method: Gateway Cloning
  Sequencing primers: 5′ EGFP-C
Terms and licenses: Academic/Nonprofit Terms; Industry Terms: Not Available to Industry
Depositor comments: Type of plasmid: CEN. This plasmid contains the Gateway technology from Invitrogen; Invitrogen requires purchasing of Gateway Clonase for carrying out the Gateway recombinational cloning reaction http://www.invitrogen.com Please note that this plasmid is missing a portion of the GAL promoter. It is unknown how this will affect gene expression. Please note that the full plasmid sequence is provided as a reference only, and may not match the exact sequence of the plasmid.
How to cite: pAG413GAL-EYFP-ccdB was a gift from Susan Lindquist (Addgene plasmid # 14333 ; http://n2t.net/addgene:14333 ; RRID:Addgene_14333)
