>Addgene plasmid #14333 | pAG413GAL-EYFP-ccdB | addgene partial sequence | sequence record 20898 | 14333 with pRS_marker
TTTAAGAGCTTGGTGAGCGCTAGGAGTCACTGCCAGGTATCGTTTGAACACGGCATTAGTCAGGGAAGTC
ATAACACAGTCCTTTCCCGCAATTTTCTTTTTCTATTACTCTTGGCCTCCTCTAGTACACTCTATATTTT
TTTATGCCTCGGTAATGATTTTCATTTTTTTTTTTCCACCTAGCGGATGACTCTTTTTTTTTCTTAGCGA
TTGGCATTATCACATAATGAATTATACATTATATAAAGTAATGTGATTTCTTCGAAGAATATACTAAAAA
ATGAGCAGGCAAGATAAACGAAGGCAAAGATGACAGAACAAAAAGCCCTAATAAAGCGTATTACAAATGA
AACCAAGATTCAGATTGCGATCTCTTTAAAGGGTGGTCCCCTAGCGATAGAGCACTCGATCTTCCCAGAA
AAAGAGGCAGAAGCAGTAACAAAACAGGCCACACAATCCCAAGTGATTAACGTCCACACAGGGATAGGGT
TTCTGGACCATATGAAACATGCTCTGGCCAAACATTCCGGCTGGGCGCTAATCGTTTAATGCATTGGTGA
CTTACACCTAAACCAACATCACACCCCTGAAAAATGCGGGATTGGTCTCGGT
