>Addgene plasmid #14333 | pAG413GAL-EYFP-ccdB | addgene partial sequence | sequence record 20899 | 14333 with EXFP-R
TAGCCTTCGGGCATGGCGGACTTGAAGAAGTCGTGCTGCTTCATGTGGTCGGGGTAGCGGGCGAAGCACT
GCAGGCCGTAGCCGAAGGTGGTCACGAGGGTGGGCCAGGGCACGGGCAGCTTGCCGGTGGTGCAGATGAA
CTTCAGGGTCAGCTTGCCGTAGGTGGCATCGCCCTCGCCCTCGCCGGACACGCTGAACTTGTGGCCGTTT
ACGTCGCCGTCCAGCTCGACCAGGATGGGCACCACCCCGGTGAACAGCTCCTCGCCCTTGCTCACCATTT
TGTCCCGGGGGATCCACTAGTATTGTAGAATCTTTATTGTTCGGAGCAGTGCGGCGCGAGGCACATCTGC
GTTTCAGGAACGCGACCGGTGAAGACGAGGACGCACGGAGGAGAGTCTTCCTTCGGAGGGCTGTCACCCG
CTCGGCGGCTTCTAATCCGTACTAGAGCTCCAGCTTTTGTTCCCTTTAGTGAGGGTTAATTGCGCGCTTG
GCGTAATCATGGTCATANCTGTTTCCTGTGTGAAATTGTTATCCGCTCACAATTCCACACAACA
